Addgene plasmid #224029: AiP13563 - pAAV-AiE0170h_3xC2-minBG-SYFP2-WPRE3-BGHpA (Alias: CN3563)
Purpose: AiE0170h_3xC2 is an enhancer sequence, designed to drive AAV-mediated transgene expression incortical Sst+ neurons
Depositing lab: Allen Institute for Brain Science & Jonathan Ting. Depositing organization: Allen Institute. Publication: A suite of enhancer AAVs and transgenic mouse lines for genetic access to cortical cell types. Ben-Simon Y, Hooper M, Narayan S, Daigle TL, Dwivedi D, Way SW, Oster A, Stafford DA, Mich JK, Taormina MJ, Martinez RA, Opitz-Araya X, Roth JR, Alexander JR, Allen S, Amster A, Arbuckle J, Ayala A, Baker PM, Bakken TE, Barcelli T, Barta S, Bendrick J, Bertagnolli D, Bielstein C, Bishwakarma P, Bowlus J, Boyer G, Brouner K, Casian B, Casper T, Chakka AB, Chakrabarty R, Chance RK, Chavan S, Clark M, Colbert K, Collman F, Daniel S, Departee M, DiValentin P, Donadio N, Dotson N, Egdorf T, Fliss T, Gabitto M, Garcia J, Gary A, Gasperini M, Gloe J, Goldy J, Gore BB, Graybuck L, Greisman N, Haeseleer F, Halterman C, Haradon Z, Hastings SD, Helback O, Ho W, Hockemeyer D, Huang C, Huff S, Hunker A, Johansen N, Jones D, Juneau Z, Kalmbach B, Kannan M, Khem S, Kussick E, Kutsal R, Larsen R, Lee C, Lee AY, Leibly M, Lenz GH, Li S, Liang E, Lusk N, Madigan Z, Malloy J, Malone J, McCue R, Melchor J, Mollenkopf T, Moosman S, Morin E, Newman D, Ng L, Ngo K, Omstead V, Otto S, Oyama A, Pena N, Pham T, Phillips E, Pom CA, Potekhina L, Ransford S, Ray PL, Rette D, Reynoldson C, Rimorin C, Rocha D, Ruiz A, Sanchez REA, Sawyer L, Sedeno-Cortes A, Sevigny JP, Shapovalova N, Shepard N, Shulga L, Sigler AR, Siverts L, Soliman S, Somasundaram S, Staats B, Stewart K, Szelenyi E, Tieu M, Trader C, Tran A, van Velthoven CTJ, Walker M, Wang Y, Weed N, Wirthlin M, Wood T, Wynalda B, Yao Z, Zhou T, Ariza J, Dee N, Reding M, Ronellenfitch K, Mufti S, Sunkin SM, Smith KA, Esposito L, Waters J, Thyagarajan B, Yao S, Lein ES, Zeng H, Levi BP, Ngai J, Ting JT, Tasic B. Cell. 2025 May 16:S0092-8674(25)00513-6. doi: 10.1016/j.cell.2025.05.002. PubMed 40403729.
Backbone
  Vector backbone: pAAV
  Vector type: AAV
Growth in bacteria
  Bacterial resistance: Ampicillin, 100 μg/mL
  Growth temperature: 30°C
  Growth strain: NEB Stable
  Copy number: High Copy
Gene/Insert
  Gene/Insert name: SYFP2
  Species: Synthetic
  Mutation: NA
  Promoter: minBG
  Cloning method: Other
Terms and licenses: Academic/Nonprofit Terms; Industry Terms: Not Available to Industry
Depositor comments: Cloning Method: RE Cloning
How to cite: AiP13563 - pAAV-AiE0170h_3xC2-minBG-SYFP2-WPRE3-BGHpA (Alias: CN3563) was a gift from Allen Institute for Brain Science & Jonathan Ting (Addgene plasmid # 224029 ; http://n2t.net/addgene:224029 ; RRID:Addgene_224029)
