[The description below was written by a language model from this plasmid's Addgene catalogue record and pLannotate feature annotations shown in this document.]
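Description:
AiP13563 - pAAV-AiE0170h_3xC2-minBG-SYFP2-WPRE3-BGHpA (alias CN3563) is a 4,921 nt AAV transfer plasmid built on a pAAV backbone and used to produce recombinant adeno-associated virus carrying an enhancer-driven fluorescent reporter. Two AAV2 inverted terminal repeats flank the expression cassette and define the segment that is replicated and packaged into viral particles when rep/cap and helper functions are supplied in trans. Outside the ITRs, the plasmid carries a high-copy ColE1/pUC-type origin, an ampicillin resistance gene (β-lactamase) under its own promoter, and an M13 phage origin. Short remnants of the pBR322 bom and rop regions are also detected. The record lists a recombination-deficient E. coli strain as the host, a common choice for keeping ITR repeats stable.

The payload is SYFP2, a rapidly maturing monomeric yellow fluorescent protein derived from Aequorea victoria. According to the name and catalogue fields, it is transcribed from the minimal beta-globin promoter (minBG) placed downstream of the AiE0170h_3xC2 enhancer. The name suggests three concatenated copies of a core element, though the record does not explain it. Neither the enhancer nor minBG is annotated in the feature table, but the unannotated stretch between the left ITR and the SYFP2 coding sequence is where they would lie. Because a minimal promoter has little activity on its own, cell-type specificity comes from the enhancer, which was designed to direct expression to cortical Sst+ (somatostatin-expressing) neurons. Downstream, WPRE3, a shortened woodchuck hepatitis virus posttranscriptional element detected as two WPRE fragments, boosts transcript expression, and the bovine growth hormone polyadenylation signal terminates the message. The construct belongs to a suite of enhancer AAVs for genetic access to cortical cell types and serves to label the targeted population.
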