Features (pLannotate 1.2.2; 13 found; start..end, strand, type, name):
      1..141     -  repeat_region  AAV2 ITR: inverted terminal repeat of adeno-associated virus serotype 2 inverted
    939..1655    +  CDS            SYFP2: SYFP2 is a basic (constitutively fluorescent) yellow fluorescent protein published in 2006, derived from Aequorea victoria. It is reported to be a very rapidly-maturing monomer with moderate acid sensitivity.
   1695..1852    +  misc_feature   WPRE (fragment): woodchuck hepatitis virus posttranscriptional regulatory element
   1858..1938    +  misc_feature   WPRE (fragment): woodchuck hepatitis virus posttranscriptional regulatory element
   1955..2066    +  polyA_signal   bGH poly(A) signal: bovine growth hormone polyadenylation signal
   2184..2324    +  repeat_region  AAV2 ITR: inverted terminal repeat of adeno-associated virus serotype 2 inverted
   2329..2380    -  misc_feature   bom (fragment): basis of mobility region from pBR322
   2399..2779    +  rep_origin     M13 ori (sequence partly withheld): M13 bacteriophage origin of replication; arrow indicates direction of (+) strand synthesis
   2855..2904    -  misc_feature   bom (fragment): basis of mobility region from pBR322
   3006..3041    -  CDS            rop (fragment): Rop protein, which maintains plasmids at low copy number; rop
   3136..3240    +  promoter       AmpR promoter: bla
   3241..4101    +  CDS            AmpR: β-lactamase; bla; confers resistance to ampicillin, carbenicillin, and related antibiotics
   4272..4860    +  rep_origin     ori: high-copy-number ColE1/pMB1/pBR322/pUC origin of replication
>Addgene plasmid #224029 | AiP13563 - pAAV-AiE0170h_3xC2-minBG-SYFP2-WPRE3-BGHpA (Alias: CN3563) | addgene full sequence | sequence record 449783 | Addgene NGS Result
CCTGCAGGCAGCTGCGCGCTCGCTCGCTCACTGAGGCCGCCCGGGCAAAGCCCGGGCGTCGGGCGACCTT
TGGTCGCCCGGCCTCAGTGAGCGAGCGAGCGCGCAGAGAGGGAGTGGCCAACTCCATCACTAGGGGTTCC
TGCGGCCGCACGCGTCTGTCTTTTAGCTAATCTCACAATATTCAATATTTCTTGCCAGGATTATTGCAAT
TCCCTCCTGTTAAGTCTCCCCACTTAAACTCCAGCTGCACCAATCTACACTTTACAATTCTGCAGAGATG
TCTTTTTAACATGCAAATATGCTTATATTATTTCTTTGCTTACACATTCCAATAACTCCTCTAAATAAAA
CTCTTAAGTTGCTTAGACTGACACAAGGCTCTCCTGTCTTTTAGCTAATCTCACAATATTCAATATTTCT
TGCCAGGATTATTGCAATTCCCTCCTGTTAAGTCTCCCCACTTAAACTCCAGCTGCACCAATCTACACTT
TACAATTCTGCAGAGATGTCTTTTTAACATGCAAATATGCTTATATTATTTCTTTGCTTACACATTCCAA
TAACTCCTCTAAATAAAACTCTTAAGTTGCTTAGACTGACACAAGGCTCTCCTGTCTTTTAGCTAATCTC
ACAATATTCAATATTTCTTGCCAGGATTATTGCAATTCCCTCCTGTTAAGTCTCCCCACTTAAACTCCAG
CTGCACCAATCTACACTTTACAATTCTGCAGAGATGTCTTTTTAACATGCAAATATGCTTATATTATTTC
TTTGCTTACACATTCCAATAACTCCTCTAAATAAAACTCTTAAGTTGCTTAGACTGACACAAGGCTCTCG
AGCTCGGGCTGGGCATAAAAGTCAGGGCAGAGCCATCTATTGCTTACATTTGCTTCTGGGATCCAGATCT
TTCGAAGCTAGCGCTACCGGTCGCCACCATGGTGAGCAAGGGCGAGGAGCTGTTCACCGGGGTGGTGCCC
ATCCTGGTCGAGCTGGACGGCGACGTAAACGGCCACAAGTTCAGCGTGTCCGGCGAGGGCGAGGGCGATG
CCACCTACGGCAAGCTGACCCTGAAGCTGATCTGCACCACCGGCAAGCTGCCCGTGCCCTGGCCCACCCT
CGTGACCACCCTGGGCTACGGCGTGCAGTGCTTCGCCCGCTACCCCGACCACATGAAGCAGCACGACTTC
TTCAAGTCCGCCATGCCCGAAGGCTACGTCCAGGAGCGCACCATCTTCTTCAAGGACGACGGCAACTACA
AGACCCGCGCCGAGGTGAAGTTCGAGGGCGACACCCTGGTGAACCGCATCGAGCTGAAGGGCATCGACTT
CAAGGAGGACGGCAACATCCTGGGGCACAAGCTGGAGTACAACTACAACAGCCACAACGTCTATATCACC
GCCGACAAGCAGAAGAACGGCATCAAGGCCAACTTCAAGATCCGCCACAACATCGAGGACGGCGGCGTGC
AGCTCGCCGACCACTACCAGCAGAACACCCCCATCGGCGACGGCCCCGTGCTGCTGCCCGACAACCACTA
CCTGAGCTACCAGTCCAAGCTGAGCAAAGACCCCAACGAGAAGCGCGATCACATGGTCCTGCTGGAGTTC
GTGACCGCCGCCGGGATCACTCTCGGCATGGACGAGCTGTACAAGTAAGTCGACGGCGCGCCGCGGCCGC
GAATTCGATATCATAATCAACCTCTGGATTACAAAATTTGTGAAAGATTGACTGGTATTCTTAACTATGT
TGCTCCTTTTACGCTATGTGGATACGCTGCTTTAATGCCTTTGTATCATGCTATTGCTTCCCGTATGGCT
TTCATTTTCTCCTCCTTGTATAAATCCTGGTTAGTTCTTGCCACGGCGGAACTCATCGCCGCCTGCCTTG
CCCGCTGCTGGACAGGGGCTCGGCTGTTGGGCACTGACAATTCCGTGGCTCGAGAGATCTTCGACTGTGC
CTTCTAGTTGCCAGCCATCTGTTGTTTGCCCCTCCCCCGTGCCTTCCTTGACCCTGGAAGGTGCCACTCC
CACTGTCCTTTCCTAATAAAATGAGGAAATTGCATCGCATTGTCTGAGTAGGTGTCATTCTATTCTGGGG
GGTGGGGTGGGGCAGGACAGCAAGGGGGAGGATTGGGAAGACAATAGCAGGCATGAGATCTCACGTGCGG
ACCGAGCGGCCGCAGGAACCCCTAGTGATGGAGTTGGCCACTCCCTCTCTGCGCGCTCGCTCGCTCACTG
AGGCCGGGCGACCAAAGGTCGCCCGACGCCCGGGCTTTGCCCGGGCGGCCTCAGTGAGCGAGCGAGCGCG
CAGCTGCCTGCAGGGGCGCCTGATGCGGTATTTTCTCCTTACGCATCTGTGCGGTATTTCACACCGCATA
[142 nt withheld, positions 2381-2522]
C
[141 nt withheld, positions 2524-2664]
CCTTTGACGTTGGAGTCCACGTTCTTT
[37 nt withheld, positions 2692-2728]
ACCCTATCTCGGGCTATTCTTTTGATTTATAAGGGATTTTGCCGATTTCGGCCTATTGGTTAAAAAATGA
GCTGATTTAACAAAAATTTAACGCGAATTTTAACAAAATATTAACGTTTACAATTTTATGGTGCACTCTC
AGTACAATCTGCTCTGATGCCGCATAGTTAAGCCAGCCCCGACACCCGCCAACACCCGCTGACGCGCCCT
GACGGGCTTGTCTGCTCCCGGCATCCGCTTACAGACAAGCTGTGACCGTCTCCGGGAGCTGCATGTGTCA
GAGGTTTTCACCGTCATCACCGAAACGCGCGAGACGAAAGGGCCTCGTGATACGCCTATTTTTATAGGTT
AATGTCATGATAATAATGGTTTCTTAGACGTCAGGTGGCACTTTTCGGGGAAATGTGCGCGGAACCCCTA
TTTGTTTATTTTTCTAAATACATTCAAATATGTATCCGCTCATGAGACAATAACCCTGATAAATGCTTCA
ATAATATTGAAAAAGGAAGAGTATGAGTATTCAACATTTCCGTGTCGCCCTTATTCCCTTTTTTGCGGCA
TTTTGCCTTCCTGTTTTTGCTCACCCAGAAACGCTGGTGAAAGTAAAAGATGCTGAAGATCAGTTGGGTG
CACGAGTGGGTTACATCGAACTGGATCTCAACAGCGGTAAGATCCTTGAGAGTTTTCGCCCCGAAGAACG
TTTTCCAATGATGAGCACTTTTAAAGTTCTGCTATGTGGCGCGGTATTATCCCGTATTGACGCCGGGCAA
GAGCAACTCGGTCGCCGCATACACTATTCTCAGAATGACTTGGTTGAGTACTCACCAGTCACAGAAAAGC
ATCTTACGGATGGCATGACAGTAAGAGAATTATGCAGTGCTGCCATAACCATGAGTGATAACACTGCGGC
CAACTTACTTCTGACAACGATCGGAGGACCGAAGGAGCTAACCGCTTTTTTGCACAACATGGGGGATCAT
GTAACTCGCCTTGATCGTTGGGAACCGGAGCTGAATGAAGCCATACCAAACGACGAGCGTGACACCACGA
TGCCTGTAGCAATGGCAACAACGTTGCGCAAACTATTAACTGGCGAACTACTTACTCTAGCTTCCCGGCA
ACAATTAATAGACTGGATGGAGGCGGATAAAGTTGCAGGACCACTTCTGCGCTCGGCCCTTCCGGCTGGC
TGGTTTATTGCTGATAAATCTGGAGCCGGTGAGCGTGGGTCTCGCGGTATCATTGCAGCACTGGGGCCAG
ATGGTAAGCCCTCCCGTATCGTAGTTATCTACACGACGGGGAGTCAGGCAACTATGGATGAACGAAATAG
ACAGATCGCTGAGATAGGTGCCTCACTGATTAAGCATTGGTAACTGTCAGACCAAGTTTACTCATATATA
CTTTAGATTGATTTAAAACTTCATTTTTAATTTAAAAGGATCTAGGTGAAGATCCTTTTTGATAATCTCA
TGACCAAAATCCCTTAACGTGAGTTTTCGTTCCACTGAGCGTCAGACCCCGTAGAAAAGATCAAAGGATC
TTCTTGAGATCCTTTTTTTCTGCGCGTAATCTGCTGCTTGCAAACAAAAAAACCACCGCTACCAGCGGTG
GTTTGTTTGCCGGATCAAGAGCTACCAACTCTTTTTCCGAAGGTAACTGGCTTCAGCAGAGCGCAGATAC
CAAATACTGTCCTTCTAGTGTAGCCGTAGTTAGGCCACCACTTCAAGAACTCTGTAGCACCGCCTACATA
CCTCGCTCTGCTAATCCTGTTACCAGTGGCTGCTGCCAGTGGCGATAAGTCGTGTCTTACCGGGTTGGAC
TCAAGACGATAGTTACCGGATAAGGCGCAGCGGTCGGGCTGAACGGGGGGTTCGTGCACACAGCCCAGCT
TGGAGCGAACGACCTACACCGAACTGAGATACCTACAGCGTGAGCTATGAGAAAGCGCCACGCTTCCCGA
AGGGAGAAAGGCGGACAGGTATCCGGTAAGCGGCAGGGTCGGAACAGGAGAGCGCACGAGGGAGCTTCCA
GGGGGAAACGCCTGGTATCTTTATAGTCCTGTCGGGTTTCGCCACCTCTGACTTGAGCGTCGATTTTTGT
GATGCTCGTCAGGGGGGCGGAGCCTATGGAAAAACGCCAGCAACGCGGCCTTTTTACGGTTCCTGGCCTT
TTGCTGGCCTTTTGCTCACATGT
